Addgene plasmid #19038: pABCb10aa1-70-GFP
Depositing lab: Orian Shirihai. Depositing organization: Boston University Medical Campus. Publication: Targeting, import, and dimerization of a mammalian mitochondrial ATP binding cassette (ABC) transporter, ABCB10 (ABC-me). Graf SA, Haigh SE, Corson ED, Shirihai OS. J Biol Chem. 2004 Oct 8. 279(41):42954-63. 10.1074/jbc.M405040200 PubMed 15215243.
Backbone
  Vector backbone: pEGFP N1
  Backbone manufacturer: Clontech
  Backbone size w/o insert (bp): 4700
  Vector type: Mammalian Expression
  Selectable markers: Neomycin (select with G418)
Growth in bacteria
  Bacterial resistance: Kanamycin, 50 μg/mL
  Growth temperature: 37°C
  Growth strain: DH5alpha
  Copy number: Unknown
Gene/Insert
  Gene/Insert name: amino acids 1 - 70 of the targeting sequence of ABCb1
  Species: M. musculus (mouse)
  Insert size (bp): 70
  Tag / fusion protein: GFP (C terminal on backbone)
  Cloning method: Restriction Enzyme; 5′ cloning site EcoR1 (not destroyed); 3′ cloning site BamH1 (not destroyed)
  Sequencing primers: 5′ EGFP-N Sequencing Primer (#6479-1): 745–724; 3′ EGFP-C Sequencing Primer (#6478-1)
Terms and licenses: Academic/Nonprofit Terms; Industry Terms: Not Available to Industry
How to cite: pABCb10aa1-70-GFP was a gift from Orian Shirihai (Addgene plasmid # 19038 ; http://n2t.net/addgene:19038 ; RRID:Addgene_19038)
