[The description below was written by a language model from this plasmid's Addgene catalogue record.]
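Description:
pABCb10aa1-70-GFP is a mammalian expression plasmid built on the Clontech pEGFP-N1 backbone (about 4.7 kb without insert). It is propagated in E. coli under kanamycin selection, and the same backbone provides a neomycin resistance marker so that transfected mammalian cells can be selected with G418. No feature table accompanies the record, so the promoter and origins are not explicitly listed. pEGFP-N1 vectors generally drive expression from the CMV immediate-early promoter and place the cloned sequence upstream of, and in frame with, EGFP.

The insert is a mouse sequence encoding amino acids 1–70 of the N-terminal targeting region of the mitochondrial ATP-binding cassette transporter ABCB10 (ABC-me). It was cloned between EcoRI and BamHI sites, both of which are retained, so that GFP is fused to its C terminus. Two catalogue fields look inconsistent. The insert name reads "ABCb1", whereas the plasmid name and the associated study point to ABCB10. The insert size is given as 70 bp, which appears to reflect the number of residues, since 70 amino acids would require roughly 210 bp of coding sequence.

The construct expresses a fluorescent reporter carrying only a defined portion of the ABCB10 presequence. This allows a test of whether that segment is sufficient to direct a passenger protein to mitochondria in living or fixed cells. That use fits the linked work on targeting, import and dimerization of this transporter, and the name suggests it may belong to a set of truncation constructs for mapping the targeting signal, although the record does not describe any others.
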