>Addgene plasmid #19038 | pABCb10aa1-70-GFP | addgene partial sequence | sequence record 24873 | 19038 with EGFP-N
TCCTCGCCCTTGCTCACCATGGTGGCGACCGGTGGATCCCGCCACTGCCCCACGCCGCCAGGCAGCCCGG
ATAGGGGCGCGGGAAAGCGGAGGCCCGAACCCGGCTTGTGGATCAGAGAGGTCCACGCGCGTACGAGCGG
GGTCCATTCAGAAGCCAGCCATATCCGAGAGGAGACGGCCGGGGCCCACGCTCGCACGGCAGGGCCCCGA
CGCGGAATCAGCAGTAGCGCCCTAGCAGAAGGGGCGCGCATCCCATGGCGAATTCGAAGCTTGAGCTCGA
GATCTGAGTCCGGTAGCGCTAGCGGATCTGACGGTTCACTAAACCAGCTCTGCTTATATAGACCTCCCAC
CGTACACGCCTACCGCCCATTTGCGTCAATGGGGCGGAGTTGTTACGACATTTTGGAAAGTCCCGTTGAT
TTTGGTGCCAAAACAAACTCCCATTGACGTCAATGGGGTGGAGACTTGGAAATCCCCGTGAGTCAAACCG
CTATCCACGCCCATTGATGTACTGCCAAAACCGCATCACCATGGTAATAGCGATGACTAATACGTAGATG
TACTGCCAAGTAGGAAAGTCCCATAAGGTCATGTACTGGGCATAATGCCAGGCGGGCCATTTACCGTCAT
TGACGTCAATAGGGGGCGTACTTGGCATATGATACACTTGATGTACTGCCAAGTGGGCAGTTTACCGTAA
ATACTCCACCCATTGACGTCAATGGAAAGTCCCTATTGGNGTTNCTATGGGAACATAC
